Addgene plasmid #87387: p426_Cas9_gRNA-ARS511b
Purpose: All-in-one CRISPR plasmid for integrating, deleting, or replacing a gene in S. cerevisiae. High-copy, URA3 plasmid contains human codon-optimized Cas9 and a guide RNA targeting ARS511b sequence CAGTGTATGCCAGTCAGCCA in yeast chromosome 5.
Depositing lab: Aindrila Mukhopadhyay. Depositing organization: Lawrence Berkeley National Laboratory. Publication: A Cas9-based toolkit to program gene expression in Saccharomyces cerevisiae. Reider Apel A, d'Espaux L, Wehrs M, Sachs D, Li RA, Tong GJ, Garber M, Nnadi O, Zhuang W, Hillson NJ, Keasling JD, Mukhopadhyay A. Nucleic Acids Res. 2017 Jan 9;45(1):496-508. doi: 10.1093/nar/gkw1023. Epub 2016 Nov 28. PubMed 27899650.
Backbone
  Vector backbone: p426
  Vector type: CRISPR
  Selectable markers: URA3
Growth in bacteria
  Bacterial resistance: Ampicillin, 100 μg/mL
  Growth temperature: 37°C
  Growth strain: DH5alpha
  Copy number: High Copy
Gene/Insert
  Gene/Insert name: Human Optimized S. pyogenes Cas9 and guide RNA targeting ARS511b
  gRNA/shRNA sequence: CAGTGTATGCCAGTCAGCCA
  Species: S. cerevisiae (budding yeast)
  Promoter: ADH1, pTyrosine
  Cloning method: Gibson Cloning
  Sequencing primers: 5′ M13 Rev
Terms and licenses: Academic/Nonprofit Terms; Industry Terms: Not Available to Industry
How to cite: p426_Cas9_gRNA-ARS511b was a gift from Aindrila Mukhopadhyay (Addgene plasmid # 87387)
