[The description below was written by a language model from this plasmid's Addgene catalogue record and pLannotate feature annotations shown in this document.]
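Description:
p426_Cas9_gRNA-ARS511b is an all-in-one CRISPR/Cas9 plasmid for genome editing in Saccharomyces cerevisiae, built on the p426 yeast–E. coli shuttle backbone. In yeast it replicates at high copy from the 2μ origin and is selected through the URA3 auxotrophic marker, which is expressed from its own promoter. Because URA3 can be counterselected with 5-fluoroorotic acid, the plasmid can in principle be cured after editing. In E. coli it is maintained by a high-copy ColE1/pUC-type origin and ampicillin resistance (bla). The backbone also carries an f1 origin, remnants of the lac promoter/lacZα region, and flanking T3 and T7 promoters.

The payload consists of two expression units in the same orientation. A human codon-optimized Streptococcus pyogenes Cas9 coding sequence is driven by the yeast ADH1 promoter and terminated by the CYC1 terminator. Upstream of it, a tRNA element, which the record calls the tyrosine promoter, sits ahead of the S. pyogenes guide RNA scaffold. tRNA genes contain internal RNA polymerase III promoter elements, so this arrangement presumably drives guide transcription. The 20-nt spacer directs Cas9 to the ARS511b site on yeast chromosome 5. The resulting double-strand break at this locus can be repaired with a co-supplied donor DNA, which supports the stated uses of integrating, deleting or replacing genes. The plasmid belongs to a Cas9-based toolkit for programming gene expression in yeast.

Two sequence records are annotated, an 11,106 nt sequencing result and an 11,117 nt record. They show the same 22 features in the same order and differ only in start coordinate and by a few bases around the f1 ori and URA3 region.
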