Features (pLannotate 1.2.2; 22 found; start..end, strand, type, name):
    415..507     +  CDS            lacI (fragment): lac repressor; lacI; The lac repressor binds to the lac operator to inhibit transcription in E. coli. This inhibition can be relieved by adding lactose or isopropyl-β-D-thiogalactopyranoside (IPTG).
    520..541     +  protein_bind   CAP binding site: CAP binding activates transcription in the presence of cAMP. E. coli catabolite activator protein
    556..586     +  promoter       lac promoter: promoter for the E. coli lac operon
    590..612     +  protein_bind   lac operator (fragment): The lac repressor binds to the lac operator to inhibit transcription in E. coli. This inhibition can be relieved by adding lactose or isopropyl-β-D-thiogalactopyranoside (IPTG). lac repressor encoded by lacI
    655..673     +  promoter       T3 promoter: promoter for bacteriophage T3 RNA polymerase
    718..806     +  ncRNA          tRNA: Accession: RF00005 - tRNA
    900..975     +  misc_RNA       gRNA scaffold: guide RNA scaffold for the Streptococcus pyogenes CRISPR/Cas9 system
   1061..1765    +  promoter       ADH1 promoter: S. cerevisiae ADH1; promoter for alcohol dehydrogenase 1
   1775..5878    +  CDS            Cas9: Cas9 (Csn1) endonuclease from the Streptococcus pyogenes Type II CRISPR/Cas system generates RNA-guided double strand breaks in DNA
   5973..6162    +  terminator     CYC1 terminator: S. cerevisiae CYC1; transcription terminator for CYC1
   6193..6211    -  promoter       T7 promoter: promoter for bacteriophage T7 RNA polymerase
   6219..6374    +  CDS            lacZα (fragment): LacZα fragment of β-galactosidase; lacZ fragment
   6378..6806    +  rep_origin     f1 ori (sequence partly withheld): f1 bacteriophage origin of replication; arrow indicates direction of (+) strand synthesis
   6834..6885    -  misc_feature   bom (fragment): basis of mobility region from pBR322
   6964..7767    -  CDS            URA3: orotidine-5'-phosphate decarboxylase, required for uracil biosynthesis; S. cerevisiae URA3; yeast auxotrophic marker, counterselectable with 5-fluoroorotic acid (5-FOA)
   7768..7983    -  promoter       URA3 promoter: S. cerevisiae URA3
   7991..8040    -  misc_feature   bom (fragment): basis of mobility region from pBR322
   8142..8177    -  CDS            rop (fragment): Rop protein, which maintains plasmids at low copy number; rop
   8245..9587    +  rep_origin     2μ ori: yeast 2μ plasmid origin of replication
   9614..9718    +  promoter       AmpR promoter: bla
   9719..10579   +  CDS            AmpR: β-lactamase; bla; confers resistance to ampicillin, carbenicillin, and related antibiotics
  10750..232     +  rep_origin     ori (across the origin): high-copy-number ColE1/pMB1/pBR322/pUC origin of replication
>Addgene plasmid #87387 | p426_Cas9_gRNA-ARS511b | addgene full sequence | sequence record 193429 | Addgene NGS Result
GACCTACACCGAACTGAGATACCTACAGCGTGAGCTATGAGAAAGCGCCACGCTTCCCGAAGGGAGAAAG
GCGGACAGGTATCCGGTAAGCGGCAGGGTCGGAACAGGAGAGCGCACGAGGGAGCTTCCAGGGGGAAACG
CCTGGTATCTTTATAGTCCTGTCGGGTTTCGCCACCTCTGACTTGAGCGTCGATTTTTGTGATGCTCGTC
AGGGGGGCGGAGCCTATGGAAAAACGCCAGCAACGCGGCCTTTTTACGGTTCCTGGCCTTTTGCTGGCCT
TTTGCTCACATGTTCTTTCCTGCGTTATCCCCTGATTCTGTGGATAACCGTATTACCGCCTTTGAGTGAG
CTGATACCGCTCGCCGCAGCCGAACGACCGAGCGCAGCGAGTCAGTGAGCGAGGAAGCGGAAGAGCGCCC
AATACGCAAACCGCCTCTCCCCGCGCGTTGGCCGATTCATTAATGCAGCTGGCACGACAGGTTTCCCGAC
TGGAAAGCGGGCAGTGAGCGCAACGCAATTAATGTGAGTTAGCTCACTCATTAGGCACCCCAGGCTTTAC
ACTTTATGCTTCCGGCTCGTATGTTGTGTGGAATTGTGAGCGGATAACAATTTCACACAGGAAACAGCTA
TGACCATGATTACGCCAAGCGCGCAATTAACCCTCACTAAAGGGAACAAAAGCTGGAGCTAGTATACTCT
TTCTTCAACAATTAAATACTCTCGGTAGCCAAGTTGGTTTAAGGCGCAAGACTGTAATTTATCACTACGA
AATCTTGAGATCGGGCGTTCGACTCGCCCCCGGGAGAGATGGCCGGCATGGTCCCAGCCTCCTCGCTGGC
GCCGGCTGGGCAACACCTTCGGGTGGCGAATGGGACTTTCAGTGTATGCCAGTCAGCCAGTTTTAGAGCT
AGAAATAGCAAGTTAAAATAAGGCTAGTCCGTTATCAACTTGAAAAAGTGGCACCGAGTCGGTGCTTTTT
TTATTTTTTGTCACTATTGTTATGTAAAATGCCACCTCTGACAGTATGGAACGCAAACTTCTGTCTAGTG
GATAGTCGACATCCTTTTGTTGTTTCCGGGTGTACAATATGGACTTCCTCTTTTCTGGCAACCAAACCCA
TACATCGGGATTCCTATAATACCTTCGTTGGTCTCCCTAACATGTAGGTGGCGGAGGGGAGATATACAAT
AGAACAGATACCAGACAAGACATAATGGGCTAAACAAGACTACACCAATTACACTGCCTCATTGATGGTG
GTACATAACGAACTAATACTGTAGCCCTAGACTTGATAGCCATCATCATATCGAAGTTTCACTACCCTTT
TTCCATTTGCCATCTATTGAAGTAATAATAGGCGCATGCAACTTCTTTTCTTTTTTTTTCTTTTCTCTCT
CCCCCGTTGTTGTCTCACCATATCCGCAATGACAAAAAAATGATGGAAGACACTAAAGGAAAAAATTAAC
GACAAAGACAGCACCAACAGATGTCGTTGTTCCAGAGCTGATGAGGGGTATCTCGAAGCACACGAAACTT
TTTCCTTCCTTCATTCACGCACACTACTCTCTAATGAGCAACGGTATACGGCCTTCCTTCCAGTTACTTG
AATTTGAAATAAAAAAAAGTTTGCTGTCTTGCTATCAAGTATAAATAGACCTGCAATTATTAATCTTTTG
TTTCCTCGTCATTGTTCTCGTTCCCTTTCTTCCTTGTTTCTTTTTCTGCACAATATTTCAAGCTATACCA
AGCATACAATCAACTTGGAAAAAAATGGACAAGAAGTACTCCATTGGGCTCGATATCGGCACAAACAGCG
TCGGTTGGGCCGTCATTACGGACGAGTACAAGGTGCCGAGCAAAAAATTCAAAGTTCTGGGCAATACCGA
TCGCCACAGCATAAAGAAGAACCTCATTGGCGCCCTCCTGTTCGACTCCGGGGAGACGGCCGAAGCCACG
CGGCTCAAAAGAACAGCACGGCGCAGATATACCCGCAGAAAGAATCGGATCTGCTACCTGCAGGAGATCT
TTAGTAATGAGATGGCTAAGGTGGATGACTCTTTCTTCCATAGGCTGGAGGAGTCCTTTTTGGTGGAGGA
GGATAAAAAGAACGAGCGCCACCCAATCTTTGGCAATATCGTGGACGAGGTGGCGTACCATGAAAAGTAC
CCAACCATATATCATCTGAGGAAGAAGCTTGTAGACAGTACTGATAAGGCTGACTTGCGGTTGATCTATC
TCGCGCTGGCGCATATGATCAAATTTCGGGGACACTTCCTCATCGAGGGGGACCTGAACCCAGACAACAG
CGATGTCGACAAACTCTTTATCCAACTGGTTCAGACTTACAATCAGCTTTTCGAAGAGAACCCGATCAAC
GCATCCGGAGTTGACGCCAAAGCAATCCTGAGCGCTAGGCTGTCCAAATCCCGGCGGCTCGAAAACCTCA
TCGCACAGCTCCCTGGGGAGAAGAAGAACGGCCTGTTTGGTAATCTTATCGCCCTGTCACTCGGGCTGAC
CCCCAACTTTAAATCTAACTTCGACCTGGCCGAAGATGCCAAGCTTCAACTGAGCAAAGACACCTACGAT
GATGATCTCGACAATCTGCTGGCCCAGATCGGCGACCAGTACGCAGACCTTTTTTTGGCGGCAAAGAACC
TGTCAGACGCCATTCTGCTGAGTGATATTCTGCGAGTGAACACGGAGATCACCAAAGCTCCGCTGAGCGC
TAGTATGATCAAGCGCTATGATGAGCACCACCAAGACTTGACTTTGCTGAAGGCCCTTGTCAGACAGCAA
CTGCCTGAGAAGTACAAGGAAATTTTCTTCGATCAGTCTAAAAATGGCTACGCCGGATACATTGACGGCG
GAGCAAGCCAGGAGGAATTTTACAAATTTATTAAGCCCATCTTGGAAAAAATGGACGGCACCGAGGAGCT
GCTGGTAAAGCTTAACAGAGAAGATCTGTTGCGCAAACAGCGCACTTTCGACAATGGAAGCATCCCCCAC
CAGATTCACCTGGGCGAACTGCACGCTATCCTCAGGCGGCAAGAGGATTTCTACCCCTTTTTGAAAGATA
ACAGGGAAAAGATTGAGAAAATCCTCACATTTCGGATACCCTACTATGTAGGCCCCCTCGCCCGGGGAAA
TTCCAGATTCGCGTGGATGACTCGCAAATCAGAAGAGACCATCACTCCCTGGAACTTCGAGGAAGTCGTG
GATAAGGGGGCCTCTGCCCAGTCCTTCATCGAAAGGATGACTAACTTTGATAAAAATCTGCCTAACGAAA
AGGTGCTTCCTAAACACTCTCTGCTGTACGAGTACTTCACAGTTTATAACGAGCTCACCAAGGTCAAATA
CGTCACAGAAGGGATGAGAAAGCCAGCATTCCTGTCTGGAGAGCAGAAGAAAGCTATCGTGGACCTCCTC
TTCAAGACGAACCGGAAAGTTACCGTGAAACAGCTCAAAGAAGACTATTTCAAAAAGATTGAATGTTTCG
ACTCTGTTGAAATCAGCGGAGTGGAGGATCGCTTCAACGCATCCCTGGGAACGTATCACGATCTCCTGAA
AATCATTAAAGACAAGGACTTCCTGGACAATGAGGAGAACGAGGACATTCTTGAGGACATTGTCCTCACC
CTTACGTTGTTTGAAGATAGGGAGATGATTGAAGAACGCTTGAAAACTTACGCTCATCTCTTCGACGACA
AAGTCATGAAACAGCTCAAGAGGCGCCGATATACAGGATGGGGGCGGCTGTCAAGAAAACTGATCAATGG
GATCCGAGACAAGCAGAGTGGAAAGACAATCCTGGATTTTCTTAAGTCCGATGGATTTGCCAACCGGAAC
TTCATGCAGTTGATCCATGATGACTCTCTCACCTTTAAGGAGGACATCCAGAAAGCACAAGTTTCTGGCC
AGGGGGACAGTCTTCACGAGCACATCGCTAATCTTGCAGGTAGCCCAGCTATCAAAAAGGGAATACTGCA
GACCGTTAAGGTCGTGGATGAACTCGTCAAAGTAATGGGAAGGCATAAGCCCGAGAATATCGTTATCGAG
ATGGCCCGAGAGAACCAAACTACCCAGAAGGGACAGAAGAACAGTAGGGAAAGGATGAAGAGGATTGAAG
AGGGTATAAAAGAACTGGGGTCCCAAATCCTTAAGGAACACCCAGTTGAAAACACCCAGCTTCAGAATGA
GAAGCTCTACCTGTACTACCTGCAGAACGGCAGGGACATGTACGTGGATCAGGAACTGGACATCAATCGG
CTCTCCGACTACGACGTGGATCATATCGTGCCCCAGTCTTTTCTCAAAGATGATTCTATTGATAATAAAG
TGTTGACAAGATCCGATAAAAATAGAGGGAAGAGTGATAACGTCCCCTCAGAAGAAGTTGTCAAGAAAAT
GAAAAATTATTGGCGGCAGCTGCTGAACGCCAAACTGATCACACAACGGAAGTTCGATAATCTGACTAAG
GCTGAACGAGGTGGCCTGTCTGAGTTGGATAAAGCCGGCTTCATCAAAAGGCAGCTTGTTGAGACACGCC
AGATCACCAAGCACGTGGCCCAAATTCTCGATTCACGCATGAACACCAAGTACGATGAAAATGACAAACT
GATTCGAGAGGTGAAAGTTATTACTCTGAAGTCTAAGCTGGTCTCAGATTTCAGAAAGGACTTTCAGTTT
TATAAGGTGAGAGAGATCAACAATTACCACCATGCGCATGATGCCTACCTGAATGCAGTGGTAGGCACTG
CACTTATCAAAAAATATCCCAAGCTTGAATCTGAATTTGTTTACGGAGACTATAAAGTGTACGATGTTAG
GAAAATGATCGCAAAGTCTGAGCAGGAAATAGGCAAGGCCACCGCTAAGTACTTCTTTTACAGCAATATT
ATGAATTTTTTCAAGACCGAGATTACACTGGCCAATGGAGAGATTCGGAAGCGACCACTTATCGAAACAA
ACGGAGAAACAGGAGAAATCGTGTGGGACAAGGGTAGGGATTTCGCGACAGTCCGGAAGGTCCTGTCCAT
GCCGCAGGTGAACATCGTTAAAAAGACCGAAGTACAGACCGGAGGCTTCTCCAAGGAAAGTATCCTCCCG
AAAAGGAACAGCGACAAGCTGATCGCACGCAAAAAAGATTGGGACCCCAAGAAATACGGCGGATTCGATT
CTCCTACAGTCGCTTACAGTGTACTGGTTGTGGCCAAAGTGGAGAAAGGGAAGTCTAAAAAACTCAAAAG
CGTCAAGGAACTGCTGGGCATCACAATCATGGAGCGATCAAGCTTCGAAAAAAACCCCATCGACTTTCTC
GAGGCGAAAGGATATAAAGAGGTCAAAAAAGACCTCATCATTAAGCTTCCCAAGTACTCTCTCTTTGAGC
TTGAAAACGGCCGGAAACGAATGCTCGCTAGTGCGGGCGAGCTGCAGAAAGGTAACGAGCTGGCACTGCC
CTCTAAATACGTTAATTTCTTGTATCTGGCCAGCCACTATGAAAAGCTCAAAGGGTCTCCCGAAGATAAT
GAGCAGAAGCAGCTGTTCGTGGAACAACACAAACACTACCTTGATGAGATCATCGAGCAAATAAGCGAAT
TCTCCAAAAGAGTGATCCTCGCCGACGCTAACCTCGATAAGGTGCTTTCTGCTTACAATAAGCACAGGGA
TAAGCCCATCAGGGAGCAGGCAGAAAACATTATCTACTTGTTTACTCTGACCAACTTGGGCGCGCCTGCA
GCCTTCAAGTACTTCGACACCACCATAGACAGAAAGCGGTACACCTCTACAAAGGAGGTCCTGGACGCCA
CACTGATTCATCAGTCAATTACGGGGCTCTATGAAACAAGAATCGACCTCTCTCAGCTCGGTGGAGACAG
CAGGGCTGACCCCAAGAAGAAGAGGAAGGTGTGATCTCTTCTCGAGTCATGTAATTAGTTATGTCACGCT
TACGTTCACGCCCTCCCCCCACATCCGCTCTAACCGAAAAGGAAGGAGTTAGACAACCTGAAGTCTAGGT
CCCTATTTATTTTTTTATAGTTATGTTAGTATTAAGAACGTTATTTATATTTCAAATTTTTCTTTTTTTT
CTGTACAGACGCGTGTACGCATGTAACATTATACTGAAAACCTTGCTTGAGAAGGTTTTGGGACGCTCGA
AGGCTTTAATTTGCGGCCGGTACCCAATTCGCCCTATAGTGAGTCGTATTACGCGCGCTCACTGGCCGTC
GTTTTACAACGTCGTGACTGGGAAAACCCTGGCGTTACCCAACTTAATCGCCTTGCAGCACATCCCCCTT
TCGCCAGCTGGCGTAATAGCGAAGAGGCCCGCACCGATCGCCCTTCCCAACAGTTGCGCAGCCTGAATGG
CGAATGG
[124 nt withheld, positions 6378-6501]
C
[91 nt withheld, positions 6503-6593]
A
[49 nt withheld, positions 6595-6643]
CCTTTGACGTTGGAGTCCACGTTCTTT
[37 nt withheld, positions 6671-6707]
ACCCTATCTCGGTCTATTCTTTTGATTTATAAGGGATTTTGCCGATTTCGGCCTATTGGTTAAAAAATGA
GCTGATTTAACAAAAATTTAACGCGAATTTTAACAAAATATTAACGCTTACAATTTCCTGATGCGGTATT
TTCTCCTTACGCATCTGTGCGGTATTTCACACCGCATAGGGTAATAACTGATATAATTAAATTGAAGCTC
TAATTTGTGAGTTTAGTATACATGCATTTACTTATAATACAGTTTTTTAGTTTTGCTGGCCGCATCTTCT
CAAATATGCTTCCCAGCCTGCTTTTCTGTAACGTTCACCCTCTACCTTAGCATCCCTTCCCTTTGCAAAT
AGTCCTCTTCCAACAATAATAATGTCAGATCCTGTAGAGACCACATCATCCACGGTTCTATACTGTTGAC
CCAATGCGTCTCCCTTGTCATCTAAACCCACACCGGGTGTCATAATCAACCAATCGTAACCTTCATCTCT
TCCACCCATGTCTCTTTGAGCAATAAAGCCGATAACAAAATCTTTGTCGCTCTTCGCAATGTCAACAGTA
CCCTTAGTATATTCTCCAGTAGATAGGGAGCCCTTGCATGACAATTCTGCTAACATCAAAAGGCCTCTAG
GTTCCTTTGTTACTTCTTCTGCCGCCTGCTTCAAACCGCTAACAATACCTGGGCCCACCACACCGTGTGC
ATTCGTAATGTCTGCCCATTCTGCTATTCTGTATACACCCGCAGAGTACTGCAATTTGACTGTATTACCA
ATGTCAGCAAATTTTCTGTCTTCGAAGAGTAAAAAATTGTACTTGGCGGATAATGCCTTTAGCGGCTTAA
CTGTGCCCTCCATGGAAAAATCAGTCAAGATATCCACATGTGTTTTTAGTAAACAAATTTTGGGACCTAA
TGCTTCAACTAACTCCAGTAATTCCTTGGTGGTACGAACATCCAATGAAGCACACAAGTTTGTTTGCTTT
TCGTGCATGATATTAAATAGCTTGGCAGCAACAGGACTAGGATGAGTAGCAGCACGTTCCTTATATGTAG
CTTTCGACATGATTTATCTTCGTTTCCTGCAGGTTTTTGTTCTGTGCAGTTGGGTTAAGAATACTGGGCA
ATTTCATGTTTCTTCAACACTACATATGCGTATATATACCAATCTAAGTCTGTGCTCCTTCCTTCGTTCT
TCCTTCTGTTCGGAGATTACCGAATCAAAAAAATTTCAAGGAAACCGAAATCAAAAAAAAGAATAAAAAA
AAAATGATGAATTGAAAAGGTGGTATGGTGCACTCTCAGTACAATCTGCTCTGATGCCGCATAGTTAAGC
CAGCCCCGACACCCGCCAACACCCGCTGACGCGCCCTGACGGGCTTGTCTGCTCCCGGCATCCGCTTACA
GACAAGCTGTGACCGTCTCCGGGAGCTGCATGTGTCAGAGGTTTTCACCGTCATCACCGAAACGCGCGAG
ACGAAAGGGCCTCGTGATACGCCTATTTTTATAGGTTAATGTCATGATAATAATGGTTTCTTAGTATGAT
CCAATATCAAAGGAAATGATAGCATTGAAGGATGAGACTAATCCAATTGAGGAGTGGCAGCATATAGAAC
AGCTAAAGGGTAGTGCTGAAGGAAGCATACGATACCCCGCATGGAATGGGATAATATCACAGGAGGTACT
AGACTACCTTTCATCCTACATAAATAGACGCATATAAGTACGCATTTAAGCATAAACACGCACTATGCCG
TTCTTCTCATGTATATATATATACAGGCAACACGCAGATATAGGTGCGACGTGAACAGTGAGCTGTATGT
GCGCAGCTCGCGTTGCATTTTCGGAAGCGCTCGTTTTCGGAAACGCTTTGAAGTTCCTATTCCGAAGTTC
CTATTCTCTAGAAAGTATAGGAACTTCAGAGCGCTTTTGAAAACCAAAAGCGCTCTGAAGACGCACTTTC
AAAAAACCAAAAACGCACCGGACTGTAACGAGCTACTAAAATATTGCGAATACCGCTTCCACAAACATTG
CTCAAAAGTATCTCTTTGCTATATATCTCTGTGCTATATCCCTATATAACCTACCCATCCACCTTTCGCT
CCTTGAACTTGCATCTAAACTCGACCTCTACATTTTTTATGTTTATCTCTAGTATTACTCTTTAGACAAA
AAAATTGTAGTAAGAACTATTCATAGAGTGAATCGAAAACAATACGAAAATGTAAACATTTCCTATACGT
AGTATATAGAGACAAAATAGAAGAAACCGTTCATAATTTTCTGACCAATGAAGAATCATCAACGCTATCA
CTTTCTGTTCACAAAGTATGCGCAATCCACATCGGTATAGAATATAATCGGGGATGCCTTTATCTTGAAA
AAATGCACCCGCAGCTTCGCTAGTAATCAGTAAACGCGGGAAGTGGAGTCAGGCTTTTTTTATGGAAGAG
AAAATAGACACCAAAGTAGCCTTCTTCTAACCTTAACGGACCTACAGTGCAAAAAGTTATCAAGAGACTG
CATTATAGAGCGCACAAAGGAGAAAAAAAGTAATCTAAGATGCTTTGTTAGAAAAATAGCGCTCTCGGGA
TGCATTTTTGTAGAACAAAAAAGAAGTATAGATTCTTTGTTGGTAAAATAGCGCTCTCGCGTTGCATTTC
TGTTCTGTAAAAATGCAGCTCAGATTCTTTGTTTGAAAAATTAGCGCTCTCGCGTTGCATTTTTGTTTTA
CAAAAATGAAGCACAGATTCTTCGTTGGTAAAATAGCGCTTTCGCGTTGCATTTCTGTTCTGTAAAAATG
CAGCTCAGATTCTTTGTTTGAAAAATTAGCGCTCTCGCGTTGCATTTTTGTTCTACAAAATGAAGCACAG
ATGCTTCGTTCAGGTGGCACTTTTCGGGGAAATGTGCGCGGAACCCCTATTTGTTTATTTTTCTAAATAC
ATTCAAATATGTATCCGCTCATGAGACAATAACCCTGATAAATGCTTCAATAATATTGAAAAAGGAAGAG
TATGAGTATTCAACATTTCCGTGTCGCCCTTATTCCCTTTTTTGCGGCATTTTGCCTTCCTGTTTTTGCT
CACCCAGAAACGCTGGTGAAAGTAAAAGATGCTGAAGATCAGTTGGGTGCACGAGTGGGTTACATCGAAC
TGGATCTCAACAGCGGTAAGATCCTTGAGAGTTTTCGCCCCGAAGAACGTTTTCCAATGATGAGCACTTT
TAAAGTTCTGCTATGTGGCGCGGTATTATCCCGTATTGACGCCGGGCAAGAGCAACTCGGTCGCCGCATA
CACTATTCTCAGAATGACTTGGTTGAGTACTCACCAGTCACAGAAAAGCATCTTACGGATGGCATGACAG
TAAGAGAATTATGCAGTGCTGCCATAACCATGAGTGATAACACTGCGGCCAACTTACTTCTGACAACGAT
CGGAGGACCGAAGGAGCTAACCGCTTTTTTGCACAACATGGGGGATCATGTAACTCGCCTTGATCGTTGG
GAACCGGAGCTGAATGAAGCCATACCAAACGACGAGCGTGACACCACGATGCCTGTAGCAATGGCAACAA
CGTTGCGCAAACTATTAACTGGCGAACTACTTACTCTAGCTTCCCGGCAACAATTAATAGACTGGATGGA
GGCGGATAAAGTTGCAGGACCACTTCTGCGCTCGGCCCTTCCGGCTGGCTGGTTTATTGCTGATAAATCT
GGAGCCGGTGAGCGTGGGTCTCGCGGTATCATTGCAGCACTGGGGCCAGATGGTAAGCCCTCCCGTATCG
TAGTTATCTACACGACGGGGAGTCAGGCAACTATGGATGAACGAAATAGACAGATCGCTGAGATAGGTGC
CTCACTGATTAAGCATTGGTAACTGTCAGACCAAGTTTACTCATATATACTTTAGATTGATTTAAAACTT
CATTTTTAATTTAAAAGGATCTAGGTGAAGATCCTTTTTGATAATCTCATGACCAAAATCCCTTAACGTG
AGTTTTCGTTCCACTGAGCGTCAGACCCCGTAGAAAAGATCAAAGGATCTTCTTGAGATCCTTTTTTTCT
GCGCGTAATCTGCTGCTTGCAAACAAAAAAACCACCGCTACCAGCGGTGGTTTGTTTGCCGGATCAAGAG
CTACCAACTCTTTTTCCGAAGGTAACTGGCTTCAGCAGAGCGCAGATACCAAATACTGTTCTTCTAGTGT
AGCCGTAGTTAGGCCACCACTTCAAGAACTCTGTAGCACCGCCTACATACCTCGCTCTGCTAATCCTGTT
ACCAGTGGCTGCTGCCAGTGGCGATAAGTCGTGTCTTACCGGGTTGGACTCAAGACGATAGTTACCGGAT
AAGGCGCAGCGGTCGGGCTGAACGGGGGGTTCGTGCACACAGCCCAGCTTGGAGCGAAC
