Features (pLannotate 1.2.2; 22 found; start..end, strand, type, name):
     69..1411    +  rep_origin     2μ ori: yeast 2μ plasmid origin of replication
   1438..1542    +  promoter       AmpR promoter: bla
   1543..2403    +  CDS            AmpR: β-lactamase; bla; confers resistance to ampicillin, carbenicillin, and related antibiotics
   2574..3162    +  rep_origin     ori: high-copy-number ColE1/pMB1/pBR322/pUC origin of replication
   3345..3437    +  CDS            lacI (fragment): lac repressor; lacI; The lac repressor binds to the lac operator to inhibit transcription in E. coli. This inhibition can be relieved by adding lactose or isopropyl-β-D-thiogalactopyranoside (IPTG).
   3450..3471    +  protein_bind   CAP binding site: CAP binding activates transcription in the presence of cAMP. E. coli catabolite activator protein
   3486..3516    +  promoter       lac promoter: promoter for the E. coli lac operon
   3520..3542    +  protein_bind   lac operator (fragment): The lac repressor binds to the lac operator to inhibit transcription in E. coli. This inhibition can be relieved by adding lactose or isopropyl-β-D-thiogalactopyranoside (IPTG). lac repressor encoded by lacI
   3585..3603    +  promoter       T3 promoter: promoter for bacteriophage T3 RNA polymerase
   3648..3736    +  ncRNA          tRNA: Accession: RF00005 - tRNA
   3830..3905    +  misc_RNA       gRNA scaffold: guide RNA scaffold for the Streptococcus pyogenes CRISPR/Cas9 system
   3991..4695    +  promoter       ADH1 promoter: S. cerevisiae ADH1; promoter for alcohol dehydrogenase 1
   4705..8808    +  CDS            cas9: CAS9_STRP1 - Also known as csn1 From Streptococcus pyogenes serotype M1.
   8903..9092    +  terminator     CYC1 terminator: S. cerevisiae CYC1; transcription terminator for CYC1
   9123..9141    -  promoter       T7 promoter: promoter for bacteriophage T7 RNA polymerase
   9149..9304    +  CDS            lacZα (fragment): LacZα fragment of β-galactosidase; lacZ fragment
   9312..9767    +  rep_origin     f1 ori (sequence partly withheld): f1 bacteriophage origin of replication; arrow indicates direction of (+) strand synthesis
   9768..9819    -  misc_feature   bom (fragment): basis of mobility region from pBR322
   9898..10701   -  CDS            URA3: orotidine-5'-phosphate decarboxylase, required for uracil biosynthesis; S. cerevisiae URA3; yeast auxotrophic marker, counterselectable with 5-fluoroorotic acid (5-FOA)
  10702..10917   -  promoter       URA3 promoter: S. cerevisiae URA3
  10932..10981   -  misc_feature   bom (fragment): basis of mobility region from pBR322
  11083..1       -  CDS            rop (fragment) (across the origin): Rop protein, which maintains plasmids at low copy number; rop
>Addgene plasmid #87387 | p426_Cas9_gRNA-ARS511b | analyzer sequence | sequence record 170412
GACGAAAGGGCCTCGTGATACGCCTATTTTTATAGGTTAATGTCATGATAATAATGGTTTCTTAGTATGA
TCCAATATCAAAGGAAATGATAGCATTGAAGGATGAGACTAATCCAATTGAGGAGTGGCAGCATATAGAA
CAGCTAAAGGGTAGTGCTGAAGGAAGCATACGATACCCCGCATGGAATGGGATAATATCACAGGAGGTAC
TAGACTACCTTTCATCCTACATAAATAGACGCATATAAGTACGCATTTAAGCATAAACACGCACTATGCC
GTTCTTCTCATGTATATATATATACAGGCAACACGCAGATATAGGTGCGACGTGAACAGTGAGCTGTATG
TGCGCAGCTCGCGTTGCATTTTCGGAAGCGCTCGTTTTCGGAAACGCTTTGAAGTTCCTATTCCGAAGTT
CCTATTCTCTAGAAAGTATAGGAACTTCAGAGCGCTTTTGAAAACCAAAAGCGCTCTGAAGACGCACTTT
CAAAAAACCAAAAACGCACCGGACTGTAACGAGCTACTAAAATATTGCGAATACCGCTTCCACAAACATT
GCTCAAAAGTATCTCTTTGCTATATATCTCTGTGCTATATCCCTATATAACCTACCCATCCACCTTTCGC
TCCTTGAACTTGCATCTAAACTCGACCTCTACATTTTTTATGTTTATCTCTAGTATTACTCTTTAGACAA
AAAAATTGTAGTAAGAACTATTCATAGAGTGAATCGAAAACAATACGAAAATGTAAACATTTCCTATACG
TAGTATATAGAGACAAAATAGAAGAAACCGTTCATAATTTTCTGACCAATGAAGAATCATCAACGCTATC
ACTTTCTGTTCACAAAGTATGCGCAATCCACATCGGTATAGAATATAATCGGGGATGCCTTTATCTTGAA
AAAATGCACCCGCAGCTTCGCTAGTAATCAGTAAACGCGGGAAGTGGAGTCAGGCTTTTTTTATGGAAGA
GAAAATAGACACCAAAGTAGCCTTCTTCTAACCTTAACGGACCTACAGTGCAAAAAGTTATCAAGAGACT
GCATTATAGAGCGCACAAAGGAGAAAAAAAGTAATCTAAGATGCTTTGTTAGAAAAATAGCGCTCTCGGG
ATGCATTTTTGTAGAACAAAAAAGAAGTATAGATTCTTTGTTGGTAAAATAGCGCTCTCGCGTTGCATTT
CTGTTCTGTAAAAATGCAGCTCAGATTCTTTGTTTGAAAAATTAGCGCTCTCGCGTTGCATTTTTGTTTT
ACAAAAATGAAGCACAGATTCTTCGTTGGTAAAATAGCGCTTTCGCGTTGCATTTCTGTTCTGTAAAAAT
GCAGCTCAGATTCTTTGTTTGAAAAATTAGCGCTCTCGCGTTGCATTTTTGTTCTACAAAATGAAGCACA
GATGCTTCGTTCAGGTGGCACTTTTCGGGGAAATGTGCGCGGAACCCCTATTTGTTTATTTTTCTAAATA
CATTCAAATATGTATCCGCTCATGAGACAATAACCCTGATAAATGCTTCAATAATATTGAAAAAGGAAGA
GTATGAGTATTCAACATTTCCGTGTCGCCCTTATTCCCTTTTTTGCGGCATTTTGCCTTCCTGTTTTTGC
TCACCCAGAAACGCTGGTGAAAGTAAAAGATGCTGAAGATCAGTTGGGTGCACGAGTGGGTTACATCGAA
CTGGATCTCAACAGCGGTAAGATCCTTGAGAGTTTTCGCCCCGAAGAACGTTTTCCAATGATGAGCACTT
TTAAAGTTCTGCTATGTGGCGCGGTATTATCCCGTATTGACGCCGGGCAAGAGCAACTCGGTCGCCGCAT
ACACTATTCTCAGAATGACTTGGTTGAGTACTCACCAGTCACAGAAAAGCATCTTACGGATGGCATGACA
GTAAGAGAATTATGCAGTGCTGCCATAACCATGAGTGATAACACTGCGGCCAACTTACTTCTGACAACGA
TCGGAGGACCGAAGGAGCTAACCGCTTTTTTGCACAACATGGGGGATCATGTAACTCGCCTTGATCGTTG
GGAACCGGAGCTGAATGAAGCCATACCAAACGACGAGCGTGACACCACGATGCCTGTAGCAATGGCAACA
ACGTTGCGCAAACTATTAACTGGCGAACTACTTACTCTAGCTTCCCGGCAACAATTAATAGACTGGATGG
AGGCGGATAAAGTTGCAGGACCACTTCTGCGCTCGGCCCTTCCGGCTGGCTGGTTTATTGCTGATAAATC
TGGAGCCGGTGAGCGTGGGTCTCGCGGTATCATTGCAGCACTGGGGCCAGATGGTAAGCCCTCCCGTATC
GTAGTTATCTACACGACGGGGAGTCAGGCAACTATGGATGAACGAAATAGACAGATCGCTGAGATAGGTG
CCTCACTGATTAAGCATTGGTAACTGTCAGACCAAGTTTACTCATATATACTTTAGATTGATTTAAAACT
TCATTTTTAATTTAAAAGGATCTAGGTGAAGATCCTTTTTGATAATCTCATGACCAAAATCCCTTAACGT
GAGTTTTCGTTCCACTGAGCGTCAGACCCCGTAGAAAAGATCAAAGGATCTTCTTGAGATCCTTTTTTTC
TGCGCGTAATCTGCTGCTTGCAAACAAAAAAACCACCGCTACCAGCGGTGGTTTGTTTGCCGGATCAAGA
GCTACCAACTCTTTTTCCGAAGGTAACTGGCTTCAGCAGAGCGCAGATACCAAATACTGTCCTTCTAGTG
TAGCCGTAGTTAGGCCACCACTTCAAGAACTCTGTAGCACCGCCTACATACCTCGCTCTGCTAATCCTGT
TACCAGTGGCTGCTGCCAGTGGCGATAAGTCGTGTCTTACCGGGTTGGACTCAAGACGATAGTTACCGGA
TAAGGCGCAGCGGTCGGGCTGAACGGGGGGTTCGTGCACACAGCCCAGCTTGGAGCGAACGACCTACACC
GAACTGAGATACCTACAGCGTGAGCTATGAGAAAGCGCCACGCTTCCCGAAGGGAGAAAGGCGGACAGGT
ATCCGGTAAGCGGCAGGGTCGGAACAGGAGAGCGCACGAGGGAGCTTCCAGGGGGAAACGCCTGGTATCT
TTATAGTCCTGTCGGGTTTCGCCACCTCTGACTTGAGCGTCGATTTTTGTGATGCTCGTCAGGGGGGCGG
AGCCTATGGAAAAACGCCAGCAACGCGGCCTTTTTACGGTTCCTGGCCTTTTGCTGGCCTTTTGCTCACA
TGTTCTTTCCTGCGTTATCCCCTGATTCTGTGGATAACCGTATTACCGCCTTTGAGTGAGCTGATACCGC
TCGCCGCAGCCGAACGACCGAGCGCAGCGAGTCAGTGAGCGAGGAAGCGGAAGAGCGCCCAATACGCAAA
CCGCCTCTCCCCGCGCGTTGGCCGATTCATTAATGCAGCTGGCACGACAGGTTTCCCGACTGGAAAGCGG
GCAGTGAGCGCAACGCAATTAATGTGAGTTACCTCACTCATTAGGCACCCCAGGCTTTACACTTTATGCT
TCCGGCTCCTATGTTGTGTGGAATTGTGAGCGGATAACAATTTCACACAGGAAACAGCTATGACCATGAT
TACGCCAAGCGCGCAATTAACCCTCACTAAAGGGAACAAAAGCTGGAGCTAGTATACTCTTTCTTCAACA
ATTAAATACTCTCGGTAGCCAAGTTGGTTTAAGGCGCAAGACTGTAATTTATCACTACGAAATCTTGAGA
TCGGGCGTTCGACTCGCCCCCGGGAGAGATGGCCGGCATGGTCCCAGCCTCCTCGCTGGCGCCGGCTGGG
CAACACCTTCGGGTGGCGAATGGGACTTTCAGTGTATGCCAGTCAGCCAGTTTTAGAGCTAGAAATAGCA
AGTTAAAATAAGGCTAGTCCGTTATCAACTTGAAAAAGTGGCACCGAGTCGGTGCTTTTTTTATTTTTTG
TCACTATTGTTATGTAAAATGCCACCTCTGACAGTATGGAACGCAAACTTCTGTCTAGTGGATAGTCGAC
ATCCTTTTGTTGTTTCCGGGTGTACAATATGGACTTCCTCTTTTCTGGCAACCAAACCCATACATCGGGA
TTCCTATAATACCTTCGTTGGTCTCCCTAACATGTAGGTGGCGGAGGGGAGATATACAATAGAACAGATA
CCAGACAAGACATAATGGGCTAAACAAGACTACACCAATTACACTGCCTCATTGATGGTGGTACATAACG
AACTAATACTGTAGCCCTAGACTTGATAGCCATCATCATATCGAAGTTTCACTACCCTTTTTCCATTTGC
CATCTATTGAAGTAATAATAGGCGCATGCAACTTCTTTTCTTTTTTTTTCTTTTCTCTCTCCCCCGTTGT
TGTCTCACCATATCCGCAATGACAAAAAAATGATGGAAGACACTAAAGGAAAAAATTAACGACAAAGACA
GCACCAACAGATGTCGTTGTTCCAGAGCTGATGAGGGGTATCTCGAAGCACACGAAACTTTTTCCTTCCT
TCATTCACGCACACTACTCTCTAATGAGCAACGGTATACGGCCTTCCTTCCAGTTACTTGAATTTGAAAT
AAAAAAAAGTTTGCTGTCTTGCTATCAAGTATAAATAGACCTGCAATTATTAATCTTTTGTTTCCTCGTC
ATTGTTCTCGTTCCCTTTCTTCCTTGTTTCTTTTTCTGCACAATATTTCAAGCTATACCAAGCATACAAT
CAACTTGGAAAAAAATGGACAAGAAGTACTCCATTGGGCTCGATATCGGCACAAACAGCGTCGGTTGGGC
CGTCATTACGGACGAGTACAAGGTGCCGAGCAAAAAATTCAAAGTTCTGGGCAATACCGATCGCCACAGC
ATAAAGAAGAACCTCATTGGCGCCCTCCTGTTCGACTCCGGGGAGACGGCCGAAGCCACGCGGCTCAAAA
GAACAGCACGGCGCAGATATACCCGCAGAAAGAATCGGATCTGCTACCTGCAGGAGATCTTTAGTAATGA
GATGGCTAAGGTGGATGACTCTTTCTTCCATAGGCTGGAGGAGTCCTTTTTGGTGGAGGAGGATAAAAAG
CACGAGCGCCACCCAATCTTTGGCAATATCGTGGACGAGGTGGCGTACCATGAAAAGTACCCAACCATAT
ATCATCTGAGGAAGAAGCTTGTAGACAGTACTGATAAGGCTGACTTGCGGTTGATCTATCTCGCGCTGGC
GCATATGATCAAATTTCGGGGACACTTCCTCATCGAGGGGGACCTGAACCCAGACAACAGCGATGTCGAC
AAACTCTTTATCCAACTGGTTCAGACTTACAATCAGCTTTTCGAAGAGAACCCGATCAACGCATCCGGAG
TTGACGCCAAAGCAATCCTGAGCGCTAGGCTGTCCAAATCCCGGCGGCTCGAAAACCTCATCGCACAGCT
CCCTGGGGAGAAGAAGAACGGCCTGTTTGGTAATCTTATCGCCCTGTCACTCGGGCTGACCCCCAACTTT
AAATCTAACTTCGACCTGGCCGAAGATGCCAAGCTTCAACTGAGCAAAGACACCTACGATGATGATCTCG
ACAATCTGCTGGCCCAGATCGGCGACCAGTACGCAGACCTTTTTTTGGCGGCAAAGAACCTGTCAGACGC
CATTCTGCTGAGTGATATTCTGCGAGTGAACACGGAGATCACCAAAGCTCCGCTGAGCGCTAGTATGATC
AAGCGCTATGATGAGCACCACCAAGACTTGACTTTGCTGAAGGCCCTTGTCAGACAGCAACTGCCTGAGA
AGTACAAGGAAATTTTCTTCGATCAGTCTAAAAATGGCTACGCCGGATACATTGACGGCGGAGCAAGCCA
GGAGGAATTTTACAAATTTATTAAGCCCATCTTGGAAAAAATGGACGGCACCGAGGAGCTGCTGGTAAAG
CTTAACAGAGAAGATCTGTTGCGCAAACAGCGCACTTTCGACAATGGAAGCATCCCCCACCAGATTCACC
TGGGCGAACTGCACGCTATCCTCAGGCGGCAAGAGGATTTCTACCCCTTTTTGAAAGATAACAGGGAAAA
GATTGAGAAAATCCTCACATTTCGGATACCCTACTATGTAGGCCCCCTCGCCCGGGGAAATTCCAGATTC
GCGTGGATGACTCGCAAATCAGAAGAGACCATCACTCCCTGGAACTTCGAGGAAGTCGTGGATAAGGGGG
CCTCTGCCCAGTCCTTCATCGAAAGGATGACTAACTTTGATAAAAATCTGCCTAACGAAAAGGTGCTTCC
TAAACACTCTCTGCTGTACGAGTACTTCACAGTTTATAACGAGCTCACCAAGGTCAAATACGTCACAGAA
GGGATGAGAAAGCCAGCATTCCTGTCTGGAGAGCAGAAGAAAGCTATCGTGGACCTCCTCTTCAAGACGA
ACCGGAAAGTTACCGTGAAACAGCTCAAAGAAGACTATTTCAAAAAGATTGAATGTTTCGACTCTGTTGA
AATCAGCGGAGTGGAGGATCGCTTCAACGCATCCCTGGGAACGTATCACGATCTCCTGAAAATCATTAAA
GACAAGGACTTCCTGGACAATGAGGAGAACGAGGACATTCTTGAGGACATTGTCCTCACCCTTACGTTGT
TTGAAGATAGGGAGATGATTGAAGAACGCTTGAAAACTTACGCTCATCTCTTCGACGACAAAGTCATGAA
ACAGCTCAAGAGGCGCCGATATACAGGATGGGGGCGGCTGTCAAGAAAACTGATCAATGGGATCCGAGAC
AAGCAGAGTGGAAAGACAATCCTGGATTTTCTTAAGTCCGATGGATTTGCCAACCGGAACTTCATGCAGT
TGATCCATGATGACTCTCTCACCTTTAAGGAGGACATCCAGAAAGCACAAGTTTCTGGCCAGGGGGACAG
TCTTCACGAGCACATCGCTAATCTTGCAGGTAGCCCAGCTATCAAAAAGGGAATACTGCAGACCGTTAAG
GTCGTGGATGAACTCGTCAAAGTAATGGGAAGGCATAAGCCCGAGAATATCGTTATCGAGATGGCCCGAG
AGAACCAAACTACCCAGAAGGGACAGAAGAACAGTAGGGAAAGGATGAAGAGGATTGAAGAGGGTATAAA
AGAACTGGGGTCCCAAATCCTTAAGGAACACCCAGTTGAAAACACCCAGCTTCAGAATGAGAAGCTCTAC
CTGTACTACCTGCAGAACGGCAGGGACATGTACGTGGATCAGGAACTGGACATCAATCGGCTCTCCGACT
ACGACGTGGATCATATCGTGCCCCAGTCTTTTCTCAAAGATGATTCTATTGATAATAAAGTGTTGACAAG
ATCCGATAAAAATAGAGGGAAGAGTGATAACGTCCCCTCAGAAGAAGTTGTCAAGAAAATGAAAAATTAT
TGGCGGCAGCTGCTGAACGCCAAACTGATCACACAACGGAAGTTCGATAATCTGACTAAGGCTGAACGAG
GTGGCCTGTCTGAGTTGGATAAAGCCGGCTTCATCAAAAGGCAGCTTGTTGAGACACGCCAGATCACCAA
GCACGTGGCCCAAATTCTCGATTCACGCATGAACACCAAGTACGATGAAAATGACAAACTGATTCGAGAG
GTGAAAGTTATTACTCTGAAGTCTAAGCTGGTCTCAGATTTCAGAAAGGACTTTCAGTTTTATAAGGTGA
GAGAGATCAACAATTACCACCATGCGCATGATGCCTACCTGAATGCAGTGGTAGGCACTGCACTTATCAA
AAAATATCCCAAGCTTGAATCTGAATTTGTTTACGGAGACTATAAAGTGTACGATGTTAGGAAAATGATC
GCAAAGTCTGAGCAGGAAATAGGCAAGGCCACCGCTAAGTACTTCTTTTACAGCAATATTATGAATTTTT
TCAAGACCGAGATTACACTGGCCAATGGAGAGATTCGGAAGCGACCACTTATCGAAACAAACGGAGAAAC
AGGAGAAATCGTGTGGGACAAGGGTAGGGATTTCGCGACAGTCCGGAAGGTCCTGTCCATGCCGCAGGTG
AACATCGTTAAAAAGACCGAAGTACAGACCGGAGGCTTCTCCAAGGAAAGTATCCTCCCGAAAAGGAACA
GCGACAAGCTGATCGCACGCAAAAAAGATTGGGACCCCAAGAAATACGGCGGATTCGATTCTCCTACAGT
CGCTTACAGTGTACTGGTTGTGGCCAAAGTGGAGAAAGGGAAGTCTAAAAAACTCAAAAGCGTCAAGGAA
CTGCTGGGCATCACAATCATGGAGCGATCAAGCTTCGAAAAAAACCCCATCGACTTTCTCGAGGCGAAAG
GATATAAAGAGGTCAAAAAAGACCTCATCATTAAGCTTCCCAAGTACTCTCTCTTTGAGCTTGAAAACGG
CCGGAAACGAATGCTCGCTAGTGCGGGCGAGCTGCAGAAAGGTAACGAGCTGGCACTGCCCTCTAAATAC
GTTAATTTCTTGTATCTGGCCAGCCACTATGAAAAGCTCAAAGGGTCTCCCGAAGATAATGAGCAGAAGC
AGCTGTTCGTGGAACAACACAAACACTACCTTGATGAGATCATCGAGCAAATAAGCGAATTCTCCAAAAG
AGTGATCCTCGCCGACGCTAACCTCGATAAGGTGCTTTCTGCTTACAATAAGCACAGGGATAAGCCCATC
AGGGAGCAGGCAGAAAACATTATCCACTTGTTTACTCTGACCAACTTGGGCGCGCCTGCAGCCTTCAAGT
ACTTCGACACCACCATAGACAGAAAGCGGTACACCTCTACAAAGGAGGTCCTGGACGCCACACTGATTCA
TCAGTCAATTACGGGGCTCTATGAAACAAGAATCGACCTCTCTCAGCTCGGTGGAGACAGCAGGGCTGAC
CCCAAGAAGAAGAGGAAGGTGTGATCTCTTCTCGAGTCATGTAATTAGTTATGTCACGCTTACGTTCACG
CCCTCCCCCCACATCCGCTCTAACCGAAAAGGAAGGAGTTAGACAACCTGAAGTCTAGGTCCCTATTTAT
TTTTTTATAGTTATGTTAGTATTAAGAACGTTATTTATATTTCAAATTTTTCTTTTTTTTCTGTACAGAC
GCGTGTACGCATGTAACATTATACTGAAAACCTTGCTTGAGAAGGTTTTGGGACGCTCGAAGGCTTTAAT
TTGCGGCCGGTACCCAATTCGCCCTATAGTGAGTCGTATTACGCGCGCTCACTGGCCGTCGTTTTACAAC
GTCGTGACTGGGAAAACCCTGGCGTTACCCAACTTAATCGCCTTGCAGCACATCCCCCTTTCGCCAGCTG
GCGTAATAGCGAAGAGGCCCGCACCGATCGCCCTTCCCAACAGTTGCGCAGCCTGAATGGCGAATGGCGC
G
[124 nt withheld, positions 9312-9435]
C
[91 nt withheld, positions 9437-9527]
A
[49 nt withheld, positions 9529-9577]
CCTTTGACGTTGGAGTCCACGTTCTTT
[37 nt withheld, positions 9605-9641]
ACCCTATCTCGGTCTATTCTTTTGATTTATAAGGGATTTTGCCGATTTCGGCCTATTGGTTAAAAAATGA
GCTGATTTAACAAAAATTTAACGCGAATTTTAACAAAATATTAACGTTTACAATTTCCTGATGCGGTATT
TTCTCCTTACGCATCTGTGCGGTATTTCACACCGCATAGGGTAATAACTGATATAATTAAATTGAAGCTC
TAATTTGTGAGTTTAGTATACATGCATTTACTTATAATACAGTTTTTTAGTTTTGCTGGCCGCATCTTCT
CAAATATGCTTCCCAGCCTGCTTTTCTGTAACGTTCACCCTCTACCTTAGCATCCCTTCCCTTTGCAAAT
AGTCCTCTTCCAACAATAATAATGTCAGATCCTGTAGAGACCACATCATCCACGGTTCTATACTGTTGAC
CCAATGCGTCTCCCTTGTCATCTAAACCCACACCGGGTGTCATAATCAACCAATCGTAACCTTCATCTCT
TCCACCCATGTCTCTTTGAGCAATAAAGCCGATAACAAAATCTTTGTCGCTCTTCGCAATGTCAACAGTA
CCCTTAGTATATTCTCCAGTAGATAGGGAGCCCTTGCATGACAATTCTGCTAACATCAAAAGGCCTCTAG
GTTCCTTTGTTACTTCTTCTGCCGCCTGCTTCAAACCGCTAACAATACCTGGGCCCACCACACCGTGTGC
ATTCGTAATGTCTGCCCATTCTGCTATTCTGTATACACCCGCAGAGTACTGCAATTTGACTGTATTACCA
ATGTCAGCAAATTTTCTGTCTTCGAAGAGTAAAAAATTGTACTTGGCGGATAATGCCTTTAGCGGCTTAA
CTGTGCCCTCCATGGAAAAATCAGTCAAGATATCCACATGTGTTTTTAGTAAACAAATTTTGGGACCTAA
TGCTTCAACTAACTCCAGTAATTCCTTGGTGGTACGAACATCCAATGAAGCACACAAGTTTGTTTGCTTT
TCGTGCATGATATTAAATAGCTTGGCAGCAACAGGACTAGGATGAGTAGCAGCACGTTCCTTATATGTAG
CTTTCGACATGATTTATCTTCGTTTCCTGCAGGTTTTTGTTCTGTGCAGTTGGGTTAAGAATACTGGGCA
ATTTCATGTTTCTTCAACACTACATATGCGTATATATACCAATCTAAGTCTGTGCTCCTTCCTTCGTTCT
TCCTTCTGTTCGGAGATTACCGAATCAAAAAAATTTCAAGGAAACCGAAATCAAAAAAAAGAATAAAAAA
AAAATGATGAATTGAATTGAAAAGCTGTGGTATGGTGCACTCTCAGTACAATCTGCTCTGATGCCGCATA
GTTAAGCCAGCCCCGACACCCGCCAACACCCGCTGACGCGCCCTGACGGGCTTGTCTGCTCCCGGCATCC
GCTTACAGACAAGCTGTGACCGTCTCCGGGAGCTGCATGTGTCAGAGGTTTTCACCGTCATCACCGAAAC
GCGCGA
